Addgene plasmid #233043: pLenti-CMV-eGFP-hTau P301L-WPRE
Purpose: To Express a GFP human Tau P301L fusion protein from a CMV promoter
Depositing lab: Jonathan Ploski. Depositing organization: Pennsylvania State University, College of Medicine.
Backbone
  Vector backbone: pLenti
  Vector type: Lentiviral
Growth in bacteria
  Bacterial resistance: Ampicillin, 100 μg/mL
  Growth temperature: 37°C
  Growth strain: NEB Stable
  Copy number: High Copy
Gene/Insert
  Gene/Insert name: eGFP-hTau P301L fusion
  Species: H. sapiens (human), Synthetic
  Entrez Gene: MAPT (a.k.a. DDPAC, FTD1, FTDP-17, MAPTL, MSTD, MTBT1, MTBT2, PPND, PPP1R103, TAU, Tau-PHF6, tau-40)
  Tag / fusion protein: EGFP (N terminal on insert)
  Cloning method: Unknown
Resource information
  A portion of this plasmid was derived from a plasmid made by: pCMV-eGFP-hTau P301L, Addgene plasmid #46908
Terms and licenses: Academic/Nonprofit Terms; Industry Terms: Not Available to Industry
How to cite: pLenti-CMV-eGFP-hTau P301L-WPRE was a gift from Jonathan Ploski (Addgene plasmid # 233043 ; http://n2t.net/addgene:233043 ; RRID:Addgene_233043)
