[The description below was written by a language model from this plasmid's Addgene catalogue record and pLannotate feature annotations shown in this document.]
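Description:
pLenti-CMV-eGFP-hTau P301L-WPRE is an 8.8 kb lentiviral transfer plasmid for expressing human tau (MAPT) carrying the P301L substitution as a fusion to EGFP. In bacteria it is maintained through a high-copy ColE1/pUC-type origin and selected with ampicillin via the bla gene. An f1 origin, lac promoter/operator and lacZα remnants, and T3/T7 phage promoters are carried over from the cloning backbone. An SV40 origin and SV40 polyadenylation signal lie downstream of the viral region.

The viral portion has a third-generation, self-inactivating layout. An RSV promoter drives a truncated HIV-1 5' LTR, making genomic RNA production in packaging cells Tat-independent. It is followed by the Ψ packaging signal with a partial gag sequence, the Rev response element for Rev-dependent nuclear export, and a cPPT/CTS that aids nuclear import of the reverse-transcribed genome. The ΔU3 3' LTR inactivates LTR promoter activity after integration, so transgene expression depends on the internal promoter.

That internal cassette consists of the CMV immediate-early enhancer and promoter, followed by short annotated fragments (CMV intron A, an SP6 promoter, a partial IgH signal sequence) that appear to be leader remnants rather than functional parts. Next comes the EGFP coding sequence joined at its C-terminus to the tau open reading frame, placing EGFP at the N-terminus of tau. A WPRE after the coding sequence enhances transcript stability and expression. No mammalian selection marker is annotated, so transduced cells would be identified by fluorescence. The fusion cassette is recorded as derived from an earlier CMV-driven eGFP-tau P301L plasmid. The record states no application beyond expressing the fusion, although P301L is a well-known tauopathy-associated mutation.
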