Features (pLannotate 1.2.2; 30 found; start..end, strand, type, name):
      1..589     +  rep_origin     ori: high-copy-number ColE1/pMB1/pBR322/pUC origin of replication
    772..864     +  CDS            lacI (fragment): lac repressor; lacI; The lac repressor binds to the lac operator to inhibit transcription in E. coli. This inhibition can be relieved by adding lactose or isopropyl-β-D-thiogalactopyranoside (IPTG).
    877..898     +  protein_bind   CAP binding site: CAP binding activates transcription in the presence of cAMP. E. coli catabolite activator protein
    913..943     +  promoter       lac promoter: promoter for the E. coli lac operon
    951..967     +  protein_bind   lac operator: The lac repressor binds to the lac operator to inhibit transcription in E. coli. This inhibition can be relieved by adding lactose or isopropyl-β-D-thiogalactopyranoside (IPTG). lac repressor encoded by lacI
   1012..1030    +  promoter       T3 promoter: promoter for bacteriophage T3 RNA polymerase
   1058..1284    +  promoter       RSV promoter: Rous sarcoma virus enhancer/promoter
   1285..1465    +  LTR            5' LTR (truncated): truncated 5' long terminal repeat (LTR) from HIV-1
   1512..1637    +  misc_feature   HIV-1 Ψ: packaging signal of human immunodeficiency virus type 1
   1621..1984    +  CDS            HIV-1 gag (fragment): gag protein from human immunodeficiency virus 1; gag
   2130..2363    +  misc_feature   RRE: The Rev response element (RRE) of HIV-1 allows for Rev-dependent mRNA export from the nucleus to the cytoplasm.
   2740..2840    +  CDS            Rev (fragment): human immunodeficiency virus 1 (HIV-1) Rev protein; rev; enhances nuclear export of unspliced and incompletely spliced viral mRNAs
   2859..2976    +  misc_feature   cPPT/CTS: central polypurine tract and central termination sequence of HIV-1
   2999..3302    +  enhancer       CMV enhancer: human cytomegalovirus immediate early enhancer
   3303..3506    +  promoter       CMV promoter: human cytomegalovirus (CMV) immediate early promoter
   3642..3685    +  intron         CMV intron (fragment): modified intron A from human cytomegalovirus
   3737..3755    +  promoter       SP6 promoter: promoter for bacteriophage SP6 RNA polymerase
   3759..3796    +  CDS            IgH signal sequence (fragment): signal sequence from the mouse immunoglobulin heavy chain variable region
   3837..4553    +  CDS            EGFP: EGFP is a basic (constitutively fluorescent) green fluorescent protein published in 1996, derived from Aequorea victoria. It is reported to be a rapidly-maturing weak dimer with moderate acid sensitivity.
   4560..5705    +  CDS            MAPT (fragment): TAU_SPECI - Experimental evidence at protein level: Swiss-Prot protein existence level 1. Promotes microtubule assembly and stability, and might be involved in the establishment and maintenance of neuronal polarity. The C-terminus binds axonal microtubules while the N-terminus binds neural plasma membrane components, suggesting that tau functions as a linker protein between both. Axonal polarity is predetermined by tau localization (in the neuronal cell) in the domain of the cell body defined by the centrosome. The short isoforms allow plasticity of the cytoskeleton whereas the longer isoforms
   5729..6317    +  misc_feature   WPRE: woodchuck hepatitis virus posttranscriptional regulatory element
   6376..6395    +  misc_feature   cPPT/CTS (fragment): central polypurine tract and central termination sequence of HIV-1
   6397..6630    +  LTR            3' LTR (ΔU3): self-inactivating 3' long terminal repeat (LTR) from HIV-1
   6702..6823    +  polyA_signal   SV40 poly(A) signal: SV40 polyadenylation signal
   6863..6998    +  rep_origin     SV40 ori: SV40 origin of replication
   7019..7037    -  promoter       T7 promoter: promoter for bacteriophage T7 RNA polymerase
   7045..7200    +  CDS            lacZα (fragment): LacZα fragment of β-galactosidase; lacZ fragment
   7205..7633    +  rep_origin     f1 ori (sequence partly withheld): f1 bacteriophage origin of replication; arrow indicates direction of (+) strand synthesis
   7686..7790    +  promoter       AmpR promoter: bla
   7791..8651    +  CDS            AmpR: β-lactamase; bla; confers resistance to ampicillin, carbenicillin, and related antibiotics
>Addgene plasmid #233043 | pLenti-CMV-eGFP-hTau P301L-WPRE | addgene full sequence | sequence record 463782 | Addgene NGS Result
TTGAGATCCTTTTTTTCTGCGCGTAATCTGCTGCTTGCAAACAAAAAAACCACCGCTACCAGCGGTGGTT
TGTTTGCCGGATCAAGAGCTACCAACTCTTTTTCCGAAGGTAACTGGCTTCAGCAGAGCGCAGATACCAA
ATACTGTTCTTCTAGTGTAGCCGTAGTTAGGCCACCACTTCAAGAACTCTGTAGCACCGCCTACATACCT
CGCTCTGCTAATCCTGTTACCAGTGGCTGCTGCCAGTGGCGATAAGTCGTGTCTTACCGGGTTGGACTCA
AGACGATAGTTACCGGATAAGGCGCAGCGGTCGGGCTGAACGGGGGGTTCGTGCACACAGCCCAGCTTGG
AGCGAACGACCTACACCGAACTGAGATACCTACAGCGTGAGCTATGAGAAAGCGCCACGCTTCCCGAAGG
GAGAAAGGCGGACAGGTATCCGGTAAGCGGCAGGGTCGGAACAGGAGAGCGCACGAGGGAGCTTCCAGGG
GGAAACGCCTGGTATCTTTATAGTCCTGTCGGGTTTCGCCACCTCTGACTTGAGCGTCGATTTTTGTGAT
GCTCGTCAGGGGGGCGGAGCCTATGGAAAAACGCCAGCAACGCGGCCTTTTTACGGTTCCTGGCCTTTTG
CTGGCCTTTTGCTCACATGTTCTTTCCTGCGTTATCCCCTGATTCTGTGGATAACCGTATTACCGCCTTT
GAGTGAGCTGATACCGCTCGCCGCAGCCGAACGACCGAGCGCAGCGAGTCAGTGAGCGAGGAAGCGGAAG
AGCGCCCAATACGCAAACCGCCTCTCCCCGCGCGTTGGCCGATTCATTAATGCAGCTGGCACGACAGGTT
TCCCGACTGGAAAGCGGGCAGTGAGCGCAACGCAATTAATGTGAGTTAGCTCACTCATTAGGCACCCCAG
GCTTTACACTTTATGCTTCCGGCTCGTATGTTGTGTGGAATTGTGAGCGGATAACAATTTCACACAGGAA
ACAGCTATGACCATGATTACGCCAAGCGCGCAATTAACCCTCACTAAAGGGAACAAAAGCTGGAGCTGCA
AGCTTAATGTAGTCTTATGCAATACTCTTGTAGTCTTGCAACATGGTAACGATGAGTTAGCAACATGCCT
TACAAGGAGAGAAAAAGCACCGTGCATGCCGATTGGTGGAAGTAAGGTGGTACGATCGTGCCTTATTAGG
AAGGCAACAGACGGGTCTGACATGGATTGGACGAACCACTGAATTGCCGCATTGCAGAGATATTGTATTT
AAGTGCCTAGCTCGATACATAAACGGGTCTCTCTGGTTAGACCAGATCTGAGCCTGGGAGCTCTCTGGCT
AACTAGGGAACCCACTGCTTAAGCCTCAATAAAGCTTGCCTTGAGTGCTTCAAGTAGTGTGTGCCCGTCT
GTTGTGTGACTCTGGTAACTAGAGATCCCTCAGACCCTTTTAGTCAGTGTGGAAAATCTCTAGCAGTGGC
GCCCGAACAGGGACTTGAAAGCGAAAGGGAAACCAGAGGAGCTCTCTCGACGCAGGACTCGGCTTGCTGA
AGCGCGCACGGCAAGAGGCGAGGGGCGGCGACTGGTGAGTACGCCAAAAATTTTGACTAGCGGAGGCTAG
AAGGAGAGAGATGGGTGCGAGAGCGTCAGTATTAAGCGGGGGAGAATTAGATCGCGATGGGAAAAAATTC
GGTTAAGGCCAGGGGGAAAGAAAAAATATAAATTAAAACATATAGTATGGGCAAGCAGGGAGCTAGAACG
ATTCGCAGTTAATCCTGGCCTGTTAGAAACATCAGAAGGCTGTAGACAAATACTGGGACAGCTACAACCA
TCCCTTCAGACAGGATCAGAAGAACTTAGATCATTATATAATACAGTAGCAACCCTCTATTGTGTGCATC
AAAGGATAGAGATAAAAGACACCAAGGAAGCTTTAGACAAGATAGAGGAAGAGCAAAACAAAAGTAAGAC
CACCGCACAGCAAGCGGCCGCTGATCTTCAGACCTGGAGGAGGAGATATGAGGGACAATTGGAGAAGTGA
ATTATATAAATATAAAGTAGTAAAAATTGAACCATTAGGAGTAGCACCCACCAAGGCAAAGAGAAGAGTG
GTGCAGAGAGAAAAAAGAGCAGTGGGAATAGGAGCTTTGTTCCTTGGGTTCTTGGGAGCAGCAGGAAGCA
CTATGGGCGCAGCGTCAATGACGCTGACGGTACAGGCCAGACAATTATTGTCTGGTATAGTGCAGCAGCA
GAACAATTTGCTGAGGGCTATTGAGGCGCAACAGCATCTGTTGCAACTCACAGTCTGGGGCATCAAGCAG
CTCCAGGCAAGAATCCTGGCTGTGGAAAGATACCTAAAGGATCAACAGCTCCTGGGGATTTGGGGTTGCT
CTGGAAAACTCATTTGCACCACTGCTGTGCCTTGGAATGCTAGTTGGAGTAATAAATCTCTGGAACAGAT
TTGGAATCACACGACCTGGATGGAGTGGGACAGAGAAATTAACAATTACACAAGCTTAATACACTCCTTA
ATTGAAGAATCGCAAAACCAGCAAGAAAAGAATGAACAAGAATTATTGGAATTAGATAAATGGGCAAGTT
TGTGGAATTGGTTTAACATAACAAATTGGCTGTGGTATATAAAATTATTCATAATGATAGTAGGAGGCTT
GGTAGGTTTAAGAATAGTTTTTGCTGTACTTTCTATAGTGAATAGAGTTAGGCAGGGATATTCACCATTA
TCGTTTCAGACCCACCTCCCAACCCCGAGGGGACCCGACAGGCCCGAAGGAATAGAAGAAGAAGGTGGAG
AGAGAGACAGAGACAGATCCATTCGATTAGTGAACGGATCTCGACGGTATCGGTTAACTTTTAAAAGAAA
AGGGGGGATTGGGGGGTACAGTGCAGGGGAAAGAATAGTAGACATAATAGCAACAGACATACAAACTAAA
GAATTACAAAAACAAATTACAAAAATTCAAAATTTTATCGATAAGCTTGGGAGTTCCGCGTTACATAACT
TACGGTAAATGGCCCGCCTGGCTGACCGCCCAACGACCCCCGCCCATTGACGTCAATAATGACGTATGTT
CCCATAGTAACGCCAATAGGGACTTTCCATTGACGTCAATGGGTGGAGTATTTACGGTAAACTGCCCACT
TGGCAGTACATCAAGTGTATCATATGCCAAGTACGCCCCCTATTGACGTCAATGACGGTAAATGGCCCGC
CTGGCATTATGCCCAGTACATGACCTTATGGGACTTTCCTACTTGGCAGTACATCTACGTATTAGTCATC
GCTATTACCATGGTGATGCGGTTTTGGCAGTACATCAATGGGCGTGGATAGCGGTTTGACTCACGGGGAT
TTCCAAGTCTCCACCCCATTGACGTCAATGGGAGTTTGTTTTGGCACCAAAATCAACGGGACTTTCCAAA
ATGTCGTAACAACTCCGCCCCATTGACGCAAATGGGCGGTAGGCGTGTACGGTGGGAGGTCTATATAAGC
AGAGCTCGTTTAGTGAACCGTCAGATCGCCTGGAGACGCCATCCACGCTGTTTTGACCTCCATAGAAGAC
ACCGGGACCGATCCAGCCTCCGCGGCCGGGAACGGTGCATTGGAACGCGGATTCCCCGTGCCAAGAGTGA
CGTAAGTACCGCCTATAGAGTCTATAGGCCCACCCCCTTGGCTTCGTTAGAACGCGGCTACAATTAATAC
ATAACCTTATGTATCATACACATACGATTTAGGTGACACTATAGAATAACATCCACTTTGCCTTTCTCTC
CACAGGTGTCCACTCCCAGGTCCAACTGCACCTCGGTTCTATCGATGGTCGCCACCATGGTGAGCAAGGG
CGAGGAGCTGTTCACCGGGGTGGTGCCCATCCTGGTCGAGCTGGACGGCGACGTAAACGGCCACAAGTTC
AGCGTGTCCGGCGAGGGCGAGGGCGATGCCACCTACGGCAAGCTGACCCTGAAGTTCATCTGCACCACCG
GCAAGCTGCCCGTGCCCTGGCCCACCCTCGTGACCACCCTGACCTACGGCGTGCAGTGCTTCAGCCGCTA
CCCCGACCACATGAAGCAGCACGACTTCTTCAAGTCCGCCATGCCCGAAGGCTACGTCCAGGAGCGCACC
ATCTTCTTCAAGGACGACGGCAACTACAAGACCCGCGCCGAGGTGAAGTTCGAGGGCGACACCCTGGTGA
ACCGCATCGAGCTGAAGGGCATCGACTTCAAGGAGGACGGCAACATCCTGGGGCACAAGCTGGAGTACAA
CTACAACAGCCACAACGTCTATATCATGGCCGACAAGCAGAAGAACGGCATCAAGGTGAACTTCAAGATC
CGCCACAACATCGAGGACGGCAGCGTGCAGCTCGCCGACCACTACCAGCAGAACACCCCCATCGGCGACG
GCCCCGTGCTGCTGCCCGACAACCACTACCTGAGCACCCAGTCCGCCCTGAGCAAAGACCCCAACGAGAA
GCGCGATCACATGGTCCTGCTGGAGTTCGTGACCGCCGCCGGGATCACTCTCGGCATGGACGAGCTGTAC
AAGGGATCCGCTGAGCCCCGCCAGGAGTTCGAAGTGATGGAAGATCACGCTGGGACGTACGGGTTGGGGG
ACAGGAAAGATCAGGGGGGCTACACCATGCACCAAGACCAAGAGGGTGACACGGACGCTGGCCTGAAAGC
TGAAGAAGCAGGCATTGGAGACACCCCCAGCCTGGAAGACGAAGCTGCTGGTCACGTGACCCAAGCTCGC
ATGGTCAGTAAAAGCAAAGACGGGACTGGAAGCGATGACAAAAAAGCCAAGGGGGCTGATGGTAAAACGA
AGATCGCCACACCGCGGGGAGCAGCCCCTCCAGGCCAGAAGGGCCAGGCCAACGCCACCAGGATTCCAGC
AAAAACCCCGCCCGCTCCAAAGACACCACCCAGCTCTGGTGAACCTCCAAAATCAGGGGATCGCAGCGGC
TACAGCAGCCCCGGCTCCCCAGGCACTCCCGGCAGCCGCTCCCGCACCCCGTCCCTTCCAACCCCACCCA
CCCGGGAGCCCAAGAAGGTGGCAGTGGTCCGTACTCCACCCAAGTCGCCGTCTTCCGCCAAGAGCCGCCT
GCAGACAGCCCCCGTGCCCATGCCAGACCTGAAGAATGTCAAGTCCAAGATCGGCTCCACTGAGAACCTG
AAGCACCAGCCGGGAGGCGGGAAGGTGCAGATAATTAATAAGAAGCTGGATCTTAGCAACGTCCAGTCCA
AGTGTGGCTCAAAGGATAATATCAAACACGTCCTGGGAGGCGGCAGTGTGCAAATAGTCTACAAACCAGT
TGACCTGAGCAAGGTGACCTCCAAGTGTGGCTCATTAGGCAACATCCATCATAAACCAGGAGGTGGCCAG
GTGGAAGTAAAATCTGAGAAGCTTGACTTCAAGGACAGAGTCCAGTCGAAGATTGGGTCCCTGGACAATA
TCACCCACGTCCCTGGCGGAGGAAATAAAAAGATTGAAACCCACAAGCTGACCTTCCGCGAGAACGCCAA
AGCCAAGACAGACCACGGGGCGGAGATCGTGTACAAGTCGCCAGTGGTGTCTGGGGACACGTCTCCACGG
CATCTCAGCAATGTCTCCTCCACCGGCAGCATCGACATGGTAGACTCGCCCCAGCTCGCCACGCTAGCTG
ACGAGGTGTCTGCCTCCCTGGCCAAGCAGGGTTTGTGAACCGGTTAGTAATGATCGACAATCAACCTCTG
GATTACAAAATTTGTGAAAGATTGACTGGTATTCTTAACTATGTTGCTCCTTTTACGCTATGTGGATACG
CTGCTTTAATGCCTTTGTATCATGCTATTGCTTCCCGTATGGCTTTCATTTTCTCCTCCTTGTATAAATC
CTGGTTGCTGTCTCTTTATGAGGAGTTGTGGCCCGTTGTCAGGCAACGTGGCGTGGTGTGCACTGTGTTT
GCTGACGCAACCCCCACTGGTTGGGGCATTGCCACCACCTGTCAGCTCCTTTCCGGGACTTTCGCTTTCC
CCCTCCCTATTGCCACGGCGGAACTCATCGCCGCCTGCCTTGCCCGCTGCTGGACAGGGGCTCGGCTGTT
GGGCACTGACAATTCCGTGGTGTTGTCGGGGAAGCTGACGTCCTTTCCATGGCTGCTCGCCTGTGTTGCC
ACCTGGATTCTGCGCGGGACGTCCTTCTGCTACGTCCCTTCGGCCCTCAATCCAGCGGACCTTCCTTCCC
GCGGCCTGCTGCCGGCTCTGCGGCCTCTTCCGCGTCTTCGCCTTCGCCCTCAGACGAGTCGGATCTCCCT
TTGGGCCGCCTCCCCGCCTGGCGATGGTACCTTTAAGACCAATGACTTACAAGGCAGCTGTAGATCTTAG
CCACTTTTTAAAAGAAAAGGGGGGACTGGAAGGGCTAATTCACTCCCAACGAAGACAAGATCTGCTTTTT
GCTTGTACTGGGTCTCTCTGGTTAGACCAGATCTGAGCCTGGGAGCTCTCTGGCTAACTAGGGAACCCAC
TGCTTAAGCCTCAATAAAGCTTGCCTTGAGTGCTTCAAGTAGTGTGTGCCCGTCTGTTGTGTGACTCTGG
TAACTAGAGATCCCTCAGACCCTTTTAGTCAGTGTGGAAAATCTCTAGCAGTAGTAGTTCATGTCATCTT
ATTATTCAGTATTTATAACTTGCAAAGAAATGAATATCAGAGAGTGAGAGGAACTTGTTTATTGCAGCTT
ATAATGGTTACAAATAAAGCAATAGCATCACAAATTTCACAAATAAAGCATTTTTTTCACTGCATTCTAG
TTGTGGTTTGTCCAAACTCATCAATGTATCTTATCATGTCTGGCTCTAGCTATCCCGCCCCTAACTCCGC
CCATCCCGCCCCTAACTCCGCCCAGTTCCGCCCATTCTCCGCCCCATGGCTGACTAATTTTTTTTATTTA
TGCAGAGGCCGAGGCCGCCTCGGCCTCTGAGCTATTCCAGAAGTAGTGAGGAGGCTTTTTTGGAGGCCTA
GGGACGTACCCAATTCGCCCTATAGTGAGTCGTATTACGCGCGCTCACTGGCCGTCGTTTTACAACGTCG
TGACTGGGAAAACCCTGGCGTTACCCAACTTAATCGCCTTGCAGCACATCCCCCTTTCGCCAGCTGGCGT
AATAGCGAAGAGGCCCGCACCGATCGCCCTTCCCAACAGTTGCGCAGCCTGAATGGCGAATGGG
[124 nt withheld, positions 7205-7328]
C
[91 nt withheld, positions 7330-7420]
A
[49 nt withheld, positions 7422-7470]
CCTTTGACGTTGGAGTCCACGTTCTTT
[37 nt withheld, positions 7498-7534]
ACCCTATCTCGGTCTATTCTTTTGATTTATAAGGGATTTTGCCGATTTCGGCCTATTGGTTAAAAAATGA
GCTGATTTAACAAAAATTTAACGCGAATTTTAACAAAATATTAACGCTTACAATTTAGGTGGCACTTTTC
GGGGAAATGTGCGCGGAACCCCTATTTGTTTATTTTTCTAAATACATTCAAATATGTATCCGCTCATGAG
ACAATAACCCTGATAAATGCTTCAATAATATTGAAAAAGGAAGAGTATGAGTATTCAACATTTCCGTGTC
GCCCTTATTCCCTTTTTTGCGGCATTTTGCCTTCCTGTTTTTGCTCACCCAGAAACGCTGGTGAAAGTAA
AAGATGCTGAAGATCAGTTGGGTGCACGAGTGGGTTACATCGAACTGGATCTCAACAGCGGTAAGATCCT
TGAGAGTTTTCGCCCCGAAGAACGTTTTCCAATGATGAGCACTTTTAAAGTTCTGCTATGTGGCGCGGTA
TTATCCCGTATTGACGCCGGGCAAGAGCAACTCGGTCGCCGCATACACTATTCTCAGAATGACTTGGTTG
AGTACTCACCAGTCACAGAAAAGCATCTTACGGATGGCATGACAGTAAGAGAATTATGCAGTGCTGCCAT
AACCATGAGTGATAACACTGCGGCCAACTTACTTCTGACAACGATCGGAGGACCGAAGGAGCTAACCGCT
TTTTTGCACAACATGGGGGATCATGTAACTCGCCTTGATCGTTGGGAACCGGAGCTGAATGAAGCCATAC
CAAACGACGAGCGTGACACCACGATGCCTGTAGCAATGGCAACAACGTTGCGCAAACTATTAACTGGCGA
ACTACTTACTCTAGCTTCCCGGCAACAATTAATAGACTGGATGGAGGCGGATAAAGTTGCAGGACCACTT
CTGCGCTCGGCCCTTCCGGCTGGCTGGTTTATTGCTGATAAATCTGGAGCCGGTGAGCGTGGGTCTCGCG
GTATCATTGCAGCACTGGGGCCAGATGGTAAGCCCTCCCGTATCGTAGTTATCTACACGACGGGGAGTCA
GGCAACTATGGATGAACGAAATAGACAGATCGCTGAGATAGGTGCCTCACTGATTAAGCATTGGTAACTG
TCAGACCAAGTTTACTCATATATACTTTAGATTGATTTAAAACTTCATTTTTAATTTAAAAGGATCTAGG
TGAAGATCCTTTTTGATAATCTCATGACCAAAATCCCTTAACGTGAGTTTTCGTTCCACTGAGCGTCAGA
CCCCGTAGAAAAGATCAAAGGATCTTC
